Addgene plasmid #240677: pG20_TEV_HA_FG
Purpose: (Empty Backbone) Expression plasmid for TEV-HA-tagged proteins with FAST-Green transgenic seed selection
Depositing lab: Hans-Henning Kunz. Depositing organization: Ludwig-Maximilians-Universitaet Muenchen (LMU). Publication: Catch & Release-rapid cost-effective protein purification from plants using a DIY GFP-Trap-protease approach. Schwartz S, Engstler C, Muhlbauer S, Windenbach E, Wunder T, Kunz HH, Brandt B. Plant J. 2025 Nov;124(3):e70544. doi: 10.1111/tpj.70544. PubMed 41222448.
Backbone
  Vector backbone: pGreen2.0
  Backbone size (bp): 7190
  Vector type: Plant Expression
  Selectable markers: FAST-Green
  Tag / fusion protein: TEV-HA (C terminal on backbone)
Growth in bacteria
  Bacterial resistance: Kanamycin, 50 μg/mL
  Growth temperature: 37°C
  Growth strain: DH5alpha
  Copy number: High Copy
Gene/Insert
  Gene/Insert name: None
  Tag / fusion protein: TEV-HA (C terminal on backbone)
Terms and licenses: Academic/Nonprofit Terms; Industry Terms: Not Available to Industry
How to cite: pG20_TEV_HA_FG was a gift from Hans-Henning Kunz (Addgene plasmid # 240677 ; http://n2t.net/addgene:240677 ; RRID:Addgene_240677)
