[The description below was written by a language model from this plasmid's Addgene catalogue record and pLannotate feature annotations shown in this document.]
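Description:
pG20_TEV_HA_FG is an empty plant expression backbone of 7,190 bp built on the pGreen2.0 binary vector. It is intended for producing proteins of interest with a C-terminal TEV protease site and HA epitope tag in plants. It is propagated in E. coli at high copy through a ColE1/pUC-type origin and selected with kanamycin via the aph(3')-Ia KanR gene. It also carries the pSa origin typical of pGreen vectors, which supports replication in Agrobacterium when the replicase is supplied in trans from a helper plasmid. Nopaline-type left and right T-DNA border repeats delimit the region transferred into the plant genome.

Two functional modules lie within the T-DNA. Near the left border is the FAST-Green marker, an oleosin coding sequence (annotated by similarity to Brassica napus oleosin) fused in frame to EGFP. This fusion targets fluorescence to seed oil bodies, so transgenic seeds can be picked visually rather than by antibiotic or herbicide selection. The second module is the cloning and expression site. It holds a bacterial lac promoter/operator-driven mRFP1 cassette with rrnB T1 and T7Te terminators, followed by an HA tag fragment and the Arabidopsis HSP18.2 terminator. This layout suggests the mRFP1 cassette is a placeholder that is replaced by the insert, allowing red/white colony screening, though the record does not state this explicitly. The annotation does not identify the TEV site or any plant promoter driving either the gene of interest or the oleosin-EGFP fusion; only a short NOS promoter fragment is detected. The associated work concerns rapid affinity purification of plant-expressed proteins with protease release.
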