Features (pLannotate 1.2.2; 18 found; start..end, strand, type, name):
     63..498     +  rep_origin     pSa ori: origin of replication from bacterial plasmid pSa
    625..647     +  misc_feature   LB T-DNA repeat: left border repeat from nopaline C58 T-DNA (truncated)
   1100..1816    -  CDS            EGFP: EGFP is a basic (constitutively fluorescent) green fluorescent protein published in 1996, derived from Aequorea victoria. It is reported to be a rapidly-maturing weak dimer with moderate acid sensitivity.
   1817..2533    -  CDS            OLEO2_BRANA: Experimental evidence at protein level: Swiss-Prot protein existence level 1. May have a structural role to stabilize the lipid body during desiccation of the seed by preventing coalescence of the oil. Probably interacts with both lipid and phospholipid moieties of lipid bodies. May also provide recognition signals for specific lipase anchorage in lipolysis during seedling growth. From Brassica napus (Rape).
   3694..3781    +  CDS            lacI (fragment): lac repressor; lacI; The lac repressor binds to the lac operator to inhibit transcription in E. coli. This inhibition can be relieved by adding lactose or isopropyl-β-D-thiogalactopyranoside (IPTG).
   3794..3815    +  protein_bind   CAP binding site: CAP binding activates transcription in the presence of cAMP. E. coli catabolite activator protein
   3830..3860    +  promoter       lac promoter: promoter for the E. coli lac operon
   3868..3884    +  protein_bind   lac operator: The lac repressor binds to the lac operator to inhibit transcription in E. coli. This inhibition can be relieved by adding lactose or isopropyl-β-D-thiogalactopyranoside (IPTG). lac repressor encoded by lacI
   3920..4594    +  CDS            mRFP1: mRFP1 is a basic (constitutively fluorescent) red fluorescent protein published in 2002, derived from Discosoma sp.. It is reported to be a somewhat slowly-maturing monomer with low acid sensitivity.
   4642..4713    +  terminator     rrnB T1 terminator: transcription terminator T1 from the E. coli rrnB gene
   4729..4756    +  terminator     T7Te terminator: phage T7 early transcription terminator
   4823..4851    +  CDS            3xHA (fragment): three tandem HA epitope tags
   4860..5108    +  terminator     HSP terminator: efficient transcription terminator from the Arabidopsis thaliana heat shock protein 18.2 gene (Nagaya et al., 2010)
   5119..5149    -  promoter       NOS promoter (fragment): nopaline synthase promoter
   5273..5297    +  misc_feature   RB T-DNA repeat: right border repeat from nopaline C58 T-DNA
   5388..5976    -  rep_origin     ori: high-copy-number ColE1/pMB1/pBR322/pUC origin of replication
   6147..6962    -  CDS            KanR: aminoglycoside phosphotransferase; aph(3')-Ia; confers resistance to kanamycin in bacteria or G418 (Geneticin®) in eukaryotes
   7147..58      +  CDS            TRA2_ECOLX (fragment) (across the origin): Protein predicted: Swiss-Prot protein existence level 4. Required for transposition of transposon Tn903. From Escherichia coli.
>Addgene plasmid #240677 | pG20_TEV_HA_FG | addgene full sequence | sequence record 482856 | Addgene NGS Result
AGCTCTCATCAACCGTGGCTCCCTCACTTTCTGGCTGGATGATGGGGCGATTCAGGCGATCCCCATCCAA
CAGCCCGCCGTCGAGCGGGCTTTTTTATCCCCGGAAGCCTGTGGATAGAGGGTAGTTATCCACGTGAAAC
CGCTAATGCCCCGCAAAGCCTTGATTCACGGGGCTTTCCGGCCCGCTCCAAAAACTATCCACGTGAAATC
GCTAATCAGGGTACGTGAAATCGCTAATCGGAGTACGTGAAATCGCTAATAAGGTCACGTGAAATCGCTA
ATCAAAAAGGCACGTGAGAACGCTAATAGCCCTTTCAGATCAACAGCTTGCAAACACCCCTCGCTCCGGC
AAGTAGTTACAGCAAGTAGTATGTTCAATTAGCTTTTCAATTATGAATATATATATCAATTATTGGTCGC
CCTTGGCTTGTGGACAATGCGCTACGCGCACCGGCTCCGCCCGTGGACAACCGCAAGCGGTTGCCCACCG
TCGAGCGCCTTTGCCCACAACCCGGCGGCCGGCCGCAACAGATCGTTTTATAAATTTTTTTTTTTGAAAA
AGAAAAAGCCCGAAAGGCGGCAACCTCTCGGGCTTCTGGATTTCCGATCCCCGGAATTAGATCTTGGCAG
GATATATTGTGGTGTAACGTTATCACTAAATGGAGCAACCTACTGTTTTTGAAGTTTGGGTTGCCATGTA
ATCACTTGCAATAAATATATGTACTAATGACTGCATCGGCTTGCGTGTCTAAATTTGTAGCTTATTGAAA
ACTTTTTGTGGTTAAAGACGAATCCAGTTAACTAACATAAGTTTAACAAAACAAGACCTTTTCCATATAT
AGACCACCGTTACCAACTTACAAAGAAGCCAAATAAAGTACAACACAACACTTGCAAGTTACAAAAAGAG
AGGAAAAAAAACATGGTACCATTTGACAACATATAGAAACACACATAAACATTACTTATAACAAAAAGAT
TCAAACTCGGCTTTTATTATCTCCCCCTGATCAAATTCTAAACACTTTATTCCTCATAAACTAACTCCCC
GACATTGGAGTTATTGGACTATGACGATGACATCAGTGGGGTAAGCTCACTTGTACAGCTCGTCCATGCC
GAGAGTGATCCCGGCGGCGGTCACGAACTCCAGCAGGACCATGTGATCGCGCTTCTCGTTGGGGTCTTTG
CTCAGGGCGGACTGGGTGCTCAGGTAGTGGTTGTCGGGCAGCAGCACGGGGCCGTCGCCGATGGGGGTGT
TCTGCTGGTAGTGGTCGGCGAGCTGCACGCTGCCGTCCTCGATGTTGTGGCGGATCTTGAAGTTCACCTT
GATGCCGTTCTTCTGCTTGTCGGCCATGATATAGACGTTGTGGCTGTTGTAGTTGTACTCCAGCTTGTGC
CCCAGGATGTTGCCGTCCTCCTTGAAGTCGATGCCCTTCAGCTCGATGCGGTTCACCAGGGTGTCGCCCT
CGAACTTCACCTCGGCGCGGGTCTTGTAGTTGCCGTCGTCCTTGAAGAAGATGGTGCGCTCCTGGACGTA
GCCTTCGGGCATGGCGGACTTGAAGAAGTCGTGCTGCTTCATGTGGTCGGGGTAGCGGCTGAAGCACTGC
ACGCCGTAGGTCAGGGTGGTCACGAGGGTGGGCCAGGGCACGGGCAGCTTGCCGGTGGTGCAGATGAACT
TCAGGGTCAGCTTGCCGTAGGTGGCATCGCCCTCGCCCTCGCCGGACACGCTGAACTTGTGGCCGTTTAC
GTCGCCGTCCAGCTCGACCAGGATGGGCACCACCCCGGTGAACAGCTCCTCGCCCTTGCTCACCATAGTA
GTGTGCTGGCCACCACGAGTACGGTCACGGTCATGTTCCCCACCAGTATGTTGCTGTCCGTAGTACTGAG
CTCTGTCTTTCAGATCCTGAGCTTTGCTTCCCAACTTCATCCTTGCACTGTCCAACTTGTCTGATCCCTG
TGGGTGCTCTCCCGTTGCGTACCTATTCACAATCAATAGGTATCATACCAAGCATTTTACCTATATAGAT
GATATACACAGACACATTCAAGCTAGCTAGGTCAAATTTCGTATTTAGTTAACCAAATGTTCCCTAGAAT
TTGCAATTTCTTATTGTTACATTTGTTATTCGACCAAAAAAATTGATCCAAAGCTACTGGCTCAACACAT
GCATGCACATATTGCACAAAATTATGAAGTAAGATGATAAATGTGTGCTTACTTGTAAATCCAAGAGAAA
ACGGTTATAGCGGCAATGCCAAACCCTCCAGAGGAAAGAAAACCGGTGATGAGGAGTGCAACTGTGATGA
GAGCCGGGACAAGGATTGGGCTGAAGATAACGAGCAGAGGTGTTGCAACAGTCAAAGCTATGACAGTTCC
AACAAGGGTAAGGCTGGAGAGAACAAGGAGGGAACCACCAGCTGTGACAGCAGTTGCAGCTTTAGCAATC
TGCCTAGACTTGGAGTAGTCAGATCCTCGTCCGGACATCTGGTACTGGTCACGATCTCGGCCCATCATCG
GGTACTGATCTCTGCCGATGATATCGTGATGGGTTCCTCTAGCTGTATCCGCCATTTTTTTGTTCTTGTT
TACTAGAGAGAATGAGATTTTGAATGAGAGATTGATCAAAAAGATGTGTATATATTTTGGAAGAGGTAGG
AGTGTTTGTTAGATATATTAAGAAAGGAGACGAGAAGTCACGTGTCAATGGAGACATCATGCAATTGTAG
GCCACGTGTTAATGGCGTCACCATGCAGCCGCTGCATGTGTTAACGAGAGGAGTCTATTCAAAGACACGT
TTGTTTTTTGCCTAGCTCAGAATGTGGCGTTGGCATCGAACCGAAACATAAAACGCAAAACGAACCTTTG
GGCTCGTCAGTATGGGTTTGGGCCTTCAATAGATTCCTTCTATACGGCCCACATATCCACTATTGGCAAC
AAAATTAGAAAAATTTAGGATTTAGTTTTAAAATTTGTTCCGCGACATTATAAAGCTTCGACGAGTCAGT
AATAAACGGCGTCAAAGTGGTTGCAGCCGGCACACACGAGTCGTGTTTATCAACTCAAAGCACAAATACT
TTTCCTCAACCTAAAAATAAGGCAATTAGCCAAAAACAACTTTGCGTGTAAACAACGCTCAATACACGTG
TCATTTTATTATTAGCTATTGCTTCACCGCCTTAGCTTTCTCGTGACCTAGTCGTCCTCGTCTTTTCTTC
TTCTTCTTCTATAAAACAATACCCAAAGACCTCTTCTTCTTCACAATTCAGATTTCAATTTCTCAAAATC
TTAAAAACTTTCTCTCAATTCTCTCTACCGTGATCAAGGTAAATTTCTGTGTTCCTTATTCTCTCAAAAT
CTTCGATTTTGTTTTCGTTCGATCCCAATTTCGTATATGTTCTTTGGTTTAGATTCTGTTAATCTTAGAT
CGAAGTCGATTTTCTGGGTTTGATCGTTAGATATCATCTTAATTCTCGATTAGGGTTTCATAGATATCAT
CCGATTTGTTCAAATAATTTGAGTTTTGTCGAATAATTACTCTTCGATTTGTGATTTCTATCTAGATCTG
GTGTTAGTTTCTAGTTTGTGCGATCGAATTTGTCGATTAATCTGAGTTTTTCTGATTAACAGACTAGAGT
TAACCGGGCTCAGGCCTGGCGCGCCACTAGTGGATCCGATGGTGTCTTCGATTCAATACGCAAACCGCCT
CTCCCCGCGCGTTGGCCGATTCATTAATGCAGCTGGCACGACAGGTTTCCCGACTGGAAAGCGGGCAGTG
AGCGCAACGCAATTAATGTGAGTTAGCTCACTCATTAGGCACCCCAGGCTTTACACTTTATGCTTCCGGC
TCGTATGTTGTGTGGAATTGTGAGCGGATAACAATTTCACACATACTAGAGAAAGAGGAGAAATACTAGA
TGGCTTCCTCCGAGGACGTTATCAAAGAGTTCATGCGTTTCAAAGTTCGTATGGAAGGTTCCGTTAACGG
TCACGAGTTCGAAATCGAAGGTGAAGGTGAAGGTCGTCCGTACGAAGGTACCCAGACCGCTAAACTGAAA
GTTACCAAAGGTGGTCCGCTGCCGTTCGCTTGGGACATCCTGTCCCCGCAGTTCCAGTACGGTTCCAAGG
CTTACGTTAAACACCCGGCTGACATCCCGGACTACCTGAAACTGTCCTTCCCGGAAGGTTTCAAATGGGA
ACGTGTTATGAACTTCGAGGACGGTGGTGTTGTTACCGTTACCCAGGACTCCTCCCTGCAAGACGGTGAG
TTCATCTACAAAGTTAAACTGCGTGGTACCAACTTCCCGTCCGACGGTCCGGTTATGCAGAAAAAAACGA
TGGGTTGGGAAGCATCCACCGAACGTATGTACCCGGAGGACGGTGCTCTGAAAGGTGAAATCAAAATGCG
TCTGAAACTGAAAGACGGTGGTCACTACGACGCTGAAGTTAAAACCACCTACATGGCTAAAAAACCGGTT
CAGCTGCCGGGTGCTTACAAAACCGACATCAAACTGGACATCACCTCCCACAACGAGGACTACACCATCG
TTGAACAGTACGAACGTGCTGAAGGTCGTCACTCCACCGGTGCTTAATAACGCTGATAGTGCTAGTGTAG
ATCGCTACTAGAGCCAGGCATCAAATAAAACGAAAGGCTCAGTCGAAAGACTGGGCCTTTCGTTTTATCT
GTTGTTTGTCGGTGAACGCTCTCTACTAGAGTCACACTGGCTCACCTTCGGGTGGGCCTTTCTGCGTTTA
TAGAAGACACTGGACCCGGGAGTGAGAACCTCTACTTCCAAGGCTCCATGGGCGGAGGATCTTACCCATA
CGATGTTCCAGATTACGCTTAGGAGCTCATATGAAGATGAAGATGAAATATTTGGTGTGTCAAATAAATA
GCTTGTGTGCTTAAGTTTGTGTTTTTTTCTTGGCTTGTTGTGTTATGAATTTGTGGCTTTTTCTAATATT
AAATGAATGTAAGATCTCATTATAATGAATAAACAAATGTTTCTATAATCCATTGTGAATGTTTTGTTGG
ATCTCTTCTGCAGCATATAACTACTGTATGTGCTATGGTATGGACTATGGAATATGATTAAAGATAAGGA
ATTCAGATCGGCTGAGTGGCTCCTTCAACGTTGCGGTTCTGTCAGTTCCAAACGTAAAACGGCTTGTCCC
GCGTCATCGGCGGGGGTCATAACGTGACTCCCTTAATTCTCCGCTCATGATCAGATTGTCGTTTCCCGCC
TTCAGTTTAAACTATCAGTGTTTGACAGGATATATTGGCGGGTAAACTAAGTCGCTGTATGTGTTTGTTT
GAGATCTCATGTGAGCAAAAGGCCAGCAAAAGGCCAGGAACCGTAAAAAGGCCGCGTTGCTGGCGTTTTT
CCATAGGCTCCGCCCCCCTGACGAGCATCACAAAAATCGACGCTCAAGTCAGAGGTGGCGAAACCCGACA
GGACTATAAAGATACCAGGCGTTTCCCCCTGGAAGCTCCCTCGTGCGCTCTCCTGTTCCGACCCTGCCGC
TTACCGGATACCTGTCCGCCTTTCTCCCTTCGGGAAGCGTGGCGCTTTCTCATAGCTCACGCTGTAGGTA
TCTCAGTTCGGTGTAGGTCGTTCGCTCCAAGCTGGGCTGTGTGCACGAACCCCCCGTTCAGCCCGACCGC
TGCGCCTTATCCGGTAACTATCGTCTTGAGTCCAACCCGGTAAGACACGACTTATCGCCACTGGCAGCAG
CCACTGGTAACAGGATTAGCAGAGCGAGGTATGTAGGCGGTGCTACAGAGTTCTTGAAGTGGTGGCCTAA
CTACGGCTACACTAGAAGAACAGTATTTGGTATCTGCGCTCTGCTGAAGCCAGTTACCTTCGGAAGAAGA
GTTGGTAGCTCTTGATCCGGCAAACAAACCACCGCTGGTAGCGGTGGTTTTTTTGTTTGCAAGCAGCAGA
TTACGCGCAGAAAAAAAGGATCTCAAGAAGATCCTTTGATCTTTTCTACGGGGTCTGACGCTCAGTGGAA
CGAAAACTCACGTTAAGGGATTTTGGTCATGAGATTATCAAAAAGGATCTTCACCTAGATCCTTTTAAAT
TAAAAATGAAGTTTTAAATCAATCTAAAGTATATATGTGTAACATTGGTCTAGTGATTAGAAAAACTCAT
CGAGCATCAAATGAAACTGCAATTTATTCATATCAGGATTATCAATACCATATTTTTGAAAAAGCCGTTT
CTGTAATGAAGGAGAAAACTCACCGAGGCAGTTCCATAGGATGGCAAGATCCTGGTATCGGTCTGCGATT
CCGACTCGTCCAACATCAATACAACCTATTAATTTCCCCTCGTCAAAAATAAGGTTATCAAGTGAGAAAT
CACCATGAGTGACGACTGAATCCGGTGAGAATGGCAAAAGTTTATGCATTTCTTTCCAGACTTGTTCAAC
AGGCCAGCCATTACGCTCGTCATCAAAATCACTCGCATCAACCAAACCGTTATTCATTCGTGATTGCGCC
TGAGCGAGACGAAATACGCGATCGCTGTTAAAAGGACAATTACAAACAGGAATCGAATGCAACCGGCGCA
GGAACACTGCCAGCGCATCAACAATATTTTCACCTGAATCAGGATATTCTTCTAATACCTGGAATGCTGT
TTTCCCTGGGATCGCAGTGGTGAGTAACCATGCATCATCAGGAGTACGGATAAAATGCTTGATGGTCGGA
AGAGGCATAAATTCCGTCAGCCAGTTTAGTCTGACCATCTCATCTGTAACATCATTGGCAACGCTACCTT
TGCCATGTTTCAGAAACAACTCTGGCGCATCGGGCTTCCCATACAATCGGTAGATTGTCGCACCTGATTG
CCCGACATTATCGCGAGCCCATTTATACCCATATAAATCAGCATCCATGTTGGAATTTAATCGCGGCCTT
GAGCAAGACGTTTCCCGTTGAATATGGCTCATAACACCCCTTGTATTACTGTTTATGTAAGCAGACAGTT
TTATTGTTCATGATGATATATTTTTATCTTGTGCAATGTAACATCAGAGATTTTGAGACACAACGTGGCT
TTGTTGAATAAATCGAACTTTTGCTGAGTTGAAGGATCAGATCACGCATCTTCCCGACAACGCAGACCGT
TCCGTGGCAAAGCAAAAGTTCAAAATCACCAACTGGTCCACCTACAACAA
